Addgene plasmid #175271: pPB-EF1a-MegaGate-DD-Blast
Purpose: (Empty Backbone) MegaGate destination with C-terminal DD tag and blasticidin resistance
Depositing lab: George Church. Depositing organization: Harvard Medical School. Publication: An integrated pipeline for mammalian genetic screening. Kramme C, Plesa AM, Wang HH, Wolf B, Smela MP, Guo X, Kohman RE, Chatterjee P, Church GM. Cell Rep Methods. 2021 Sep 27;1(6):100082. doi: 10.1016/j.crmeth.2021.100082. eCollection 2021 Oct 25. PubMed 35474898.
Backbone
  Vector backbone: PiggyBac
  Vector type: Mammalian Expression
  Promoter: EF1a
  Selectable markers: Blasticidin
  Tag / fusion protein: Destabilization Domain (C terminal on backbone)
Growth in bacteria
  Bacterial resistance: Ampicillin, 100 μg/mL
  Growth temperature: 37°C
  Growth strain: DH5alpha
  Copy number: High Copy
Gene/Insert
  Cloning method: Gateway Cloning
  Sequencing primers: 5′ M13-fwd; 3′ M13-rev
Terms and licenses: Academic/Nonprofit Terms; Industry Terms: Not Available to Industry
Depositor comments: Selectable marker is flanked by Rox sites for excision with Dre recombinase.
How to cite: pPB-EF1a-MegaGate-DD-Blast was a gift from George Church (Addgene plasmid # 175271 ; http://n2t.net/addgene:175271 ; RRID:Addgene_175271)
