[The description below was written by a language model from this plasmid's Addgene catalogue record and pLannotate feature annotations shown in this document.]
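Description:
pPB-EF1a-MegaGate-DD-Blast is an empty PiggyBac-based mammalian expression backbone that serves as a destination vector in the MegaGate cloning system, a Gateway-type recombination workflow. It is propagated in E. coli as a high-copy plasmid through a ColE1/pUC-type origin and selected with ampicillin via the β-lactamase gene. Leftover lac-region fragments (lacZα, lac promoter/operator) are also present. According to the catalogue entry, the backbone is PiggyBac, implying transposase-mediated genomic integration of the cargo, although the automated feature table does not annotate the transposon terminal repeats.

The expression unit is driven by the human EF-1α promoter, annotated as the core promoter with portions of intron A, followed by attR1 and attR2 sites where an LR reaction places an open reading frame from an entry clone. The interval between the att sites is short, and the annotation does not identify what it contains. Immediately downstream of attR2 lies a C-terminal destabilization domain, an FKBP12 mutant, followed by an SV40 polyadenylation signal. An in-frame insert lacking a stop codon would therefore be expressed as a DD fusion that is rapidly degraded unless stabilized by the Shield1 ligand, giving tunable control of protein level.

A separate, oppositely oriented cassette uses the mouse PGK promoter to express blasticidin S deaminase with a bGH polyadenylation signal, allowing blasticidin selection of stably modified cells. The depositor notes that this marker is flanked by Rox sites for removal with Dre recombinase. These sites are not annotated in the table, and small hits such as FRT, mNeonGreen, TRE3GV and SV40 promoter fragments are probably incidental matches. The associated publication indicates use in building gene libraries for mammalian genetic screening.
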