Features (pLannotate 1.2.2; 24 found; start..end, strand, type, name):
    137..236     +  misc_feature   bom (fragment): basis of mobility region from pBR322
    242..399     -  CDS            lacZα (fragment): LacZα fragment of β-galactosidase; lacZ fragment
    806..827     -  promoter       SV40 promoter (fragment): SV40 enhancer and early promoter
    831..1055    -  polyA_signal   bGH poly(A) signal: bovine growth hormone polyadenylation signal
   1083..1481    -  CDS            BSD: blasticidin S deaminase; Aspergillus terreus BSD; confers resistance to blasticidin
   1501..2000    -  promoter       PGK promoter: mouse phosphoglycerate kinase 1 promoter
   2026..2043    -  protein_bind   FRT (minimal) (fragment): supports FLP-mediated excision but not integration (Turan and Bode, 2011) FLP recombinase from the Saccharomyces cerevisiae 2μ plasmid
   2082..2103    -  CDS            mNeonGreen (fragment): bright monomeric yellow-green fluorescent protein derived from LanYFP (Shaner et al., 2013)
   2122..2333    +  promoter       EF-1α core promoter: core promoter for human elongation factor EF-1α
   2334..2447    +  intron         EF-1α intron A (fragment): intron upstream of the start codon of human EF-1α
   3073..3276    +  intron         EF-1α intron A: truncated intron upstream of the start codon of human EF-1α
   3285..3319    +  promoter       TRE3GV promoter (fragment): 3rd-generation Tet-responsive promoter that can be activated by binding of Tet-On® 3G, optimized for retroviral and lentiviral vectors
   3357..3481    +  protein_bind   attR1: mutant version of attR; recombination site for the Gateway® LR reaction LR Clonase™
   3602..3726    -  protein_bind   attR2: mutant version of attR; recombination site for the Gateway® LR reaction LR Clonase™
   3728..4049    +  CDS            DD-C (fragment): destabilization domain that can be stabilized by Shield1 in the ProteoTuner™ system FKBP12 mutant optimized for use as a C-terminal tag
   4164..4298    -  polyA_signal   SV40 poly(A) signal: SV40 polyadenylation signal
   4654..4670    -  protein_bind   lac operator: The lac repressor binds to the lac operator to inhibit transcription in E. coli. This inhibition can be relieved by adding lactose or isopropyl-β-D-thiogalactopyranoside (IPTG). lac repressor encoded by lacI
   4678..4708    -  promoter       lac promoter: promoter for the E. coli lac operon
   4723..4744    -  protein_bind   CAP binding site: CAP binding activates transcription in the presence of cAMP. E. coli catabolite activator protein
   4757..4849    -  CDS            lacI (fragment): lac repressor; lacI; The lac repressor binds to the lac operator to inhibit transcription in E. coli. This inhibition can be relieved by adding lactose or isopropyl-β-D-thiogalactopyranoside (IPTG).
   5032..5620    -  rep_origin     ori: high-copy-number ColE1/pMB1/pBR322/pUC origin of replication
   5791..6651    -  CDS            AmpR: β-lactamase; bla; confers resistance to ampicillin, carbenicillin, and related antibiotics
   6652..6756    -  promoter       AmpR promoter: bla
   6851..35      +  CDS            rop (fragment) (across the origin): Rop protein, which maintains plasmids at low copy number; rop
>Addgene plasmid #175271 | pPB-EF1a-MegaGate-DD-Blast | depositor full sequence | sequence record 339946 | pPB-EF1a-MegaGate-DD-Blast sequence 6851 bps
TCGCGCGTTTCGGTGATGACGGTGAAAACCTCTGACACATGCAGCTCCCGGAGACGGTCACAGCTTGTCT
GTAAGCGGATGCCGGGAGCAGACAAGCCCGTCAGGGCGCGTCAGCGGGTGTTGGCGGGTGTCGGGGCTGG
CTTAACTATGCGGCATCAGAGCAGATTGTACTGAGAGTGCACCATATGCGGTGTGAAATACCGCACAGAT
GCGTAAGGAGAAAATACCGCATCAGGCGCCATTCGCCATTCAGGCTGCGCAACTGTTGGGAAGGGCGATC
GGTGCGGGCCTCTTCGCTATTACGCCAGCTGGCGAAAGGGGGATGTGCTGCAAGGCGATTAAGTTGGGTA
ACGCCAGGGTTTTCCCAGTCACGACGTTGTAAAACGACGGCCAGTGAATTCAAGCTTTATTATTTAACCC
TAGAAAGATAATCATATTGTGACGTACGTTAAAGATAATCATGCGTAAAATTGACGCATGTGTTTTATCG
GTCTGTATATCGAGGTTTATTTATTAATTTGAATAGATATTAAGTTTTATTATATTTACACTTACATACT
AATAATAAATTCAACAAACAATTTATTTATGTTTATTTATTTATTAAAAAAAAACAAAAACTCAAAATTT
CTTCTATAAAGTAACAAAACTTTTAAACATTCTCTCTTTTACAAAAATAAACTTATTTTGTACTTTAAAA
ACAGTCATGTTGTAATCGATAATAAGTAATTAGCCTAGATATCGGCGCGCCTAACTTTAAATAATTGGCA
TTATTTAAAGTTAAGTACTCTAGTATGTCGAGCCCCAGCTGGTTCTTTCCGCCTCAGAAGCCATAGAGCC
CACCGCATCCCCAGCATGCCTGCTATTGTCTTCCCAATCCTCCCCCTTGCTGTCCTGCCCCACCCCACCC
CCCAGAATAGAATGACACCTACTCAGACAATGCGATGCAATTTCCTCATTTTATTAGGAAAGGACAGTGG
GAGTGGCACCTTCCAGGGTCAAGGAAGGCACGGGGGAGGGGCAAACAACAGATGGCTGGCAACTAGAAGG
CACAGTCGAGGCTGATCAGCGAGCTCTAGAGCTTAGCCCTCCCACACATAACCAGAGGGCAGCAATTCAC
GAATCCCAACTGCCGTCGGCTGTCCATCACTGTCCTTCACTATGGCTTTGATCCCAGGATGCAGATCGAG
AAGCACCTGTCGGCACCGTCCGCAGGGGCTCAAGATGCCCCTGTTCTCATTTCCGATCGCGACGATACAA
GTCAGGTTGCCAGCTGCCGCAGCAGCAGCAGTGCCCAGCACCACGAGTTCTGCACAAGGTCCCCCAGTAA
AATGATATACATTGACACCAGTGAAGATGCGGCCGTCGCTAGAGAGAGCTGCGCTGGCGACGCTGTAGTC
TTCAGAGATGGGGATGCTGTTGATTGTAGCCGTTGCTCTTTCAATGAGGGTGGATTCTTCTTGAGACAAA
GGCTTGGCCATGGTGGCGTTGGCTGCAGGTCGAAAGGCCCGGAGATGAGGAAGAGGAGAACAGCGCGGCA
GACGTGCGCTTTTGAAGCGTGCAGAATGCCGGGCCTCCGGAGGACCTTCGGGCGCCCGCCCCGCCCCTGA
GCCCGCCCCTGAGCCCGCCCCCGGACCCACCCCTTCCCAGCCTCTGAGCCCAGAAAGCGAAGGAGCAAAG
CTGCTATTGGCCGCTGCCCCAAAGGCCTACCCGCTTCCATTGCTCAGCGGTGCTGTCCATCTGCACGAGA
CTAGTGAGACGTGCTACTTCCATTTGTCACGTCCTGCACGACGCGAGCTGCGGGGCGGGGGGGAACTTCC
TGACTAGGGGAGGAGTAGAAGGTGGCGCGAAGGGGCCACCAAAGAACGGAGCCGGTTGGCGCCTACCGGT
GGATGTGGAATGTGTGCGAGGCCAGAGGCCACTTGTGTAGCGCCAAGTGCCCAGCGGGGCTGCTAAAGCG
CATGCTCCAGACTGCCTTGGGAAAAGCGCCTCCCCTACCCGGTAGAATTAATTCGATATCAAGCTGAAGT
TCCTATACTTTCTCATATGTAACTTTAAATAATTGGCATTATTTAAAGTTATTACTTGTACAGCTCGTCC
ATGGCTCCGGTGCCCGTCAGTGGGCAGAGCGCACATCGCCCACAGTCCCCGAGAAGTTGGGGGGAGGGGT
CGGCAATTGAACCGGTGCCTAGAGAAGGTGGCGCGGGGTAAACTGGGAAAGTGATGTCGTGTACTGGCTC
CGCCTTTTTCCCGAGGGTGGGGGAGAACCGTATATAAGTGCAGTAGTCGCCGTGAACGTTCTTTTTCGCA
ACGGGTTTGCCGCCAGAACACAGGTAAGTGCCGTGTGTGGTTCCCGCGGGCCTGGCCTCTTTACGGGTTA
TGGCCCTTGCGTGCCTTGAATTACTTCCACGCCCCTGGCTGCAGTACGTGATTCTTGATCCCGAGCTTCG
GGTTGGAAGTGGGTGGGAGAGTTCGAGGCCTTGCGCTTAAGGAGCCCCTTCGCCTCGTGCTTGAGTTGAG
GCCTGGCTTGGGCGCTGGGGCCGCCGCGTGCGAATCTGGTGGCACCTTCGCGCCTGTCTCGCTGCTTTCG
ATAAGTCTCTAGCCATTTAAAATTTTTGATGACCTGCTGCGACGCTTTTTTTCTGGCAAGATAGTCTTGT
AAATGCGGGCCAAGATCTGCACACTGGTATTTCGGTTTTTGGGGCCGCGGGCGGCGACGGGGCCCGTGCG
TCCCAGCGCACATGTTCGGCGAGGCGGGGCCTGCGAGCGCGGCCACCGAGAATCGGACGGGGGTAGTCTC
AAGCTGGCCGGCCTGCTCTGGTGCCTGGCCTCGCGCCGCCGTGTATCGCCCCGCCCTGGGCGGCAAGGCT
GGCCCGGTCGGCACCAGTTGCGTGAGCGGAAAGATGGCCGCTTCCCGGCCCTGCTGCAGGGAGCTCAAAA
TGGAGGACGCGGCGCTCGGGAGAGCGGGCGGGTGAGTCACCCACACAAAGGAAAAGGGCCTTTCCGTCCT
CAGCCGTCGCTTCATGTGACTCCACGGAGTACCGGGCGCCGTCCAGGCACCTCGATTAGTTCTCGAGCTT
TTGGAGTACGTCGTCTTTAGGTTGGGGGGAGGGGTTTTATGCGATGGAGTTTCCCCACACTGAGTGGGTG
GAGACTGAAGTTAGGCCAGCTTGGCACTTGATGTAATTCTCCTTGGAATTTGCCCTTTTTGAGTTTGGAT
CTTGGTTCATTCTCAAGCCTCAGACAGTGGTTCAAAGTTTTTTTCTTCCATTTCAGGTGTCGTGAGAGCT
CGTTTAGTGAACCGTCAGATCGCCTGGAGACGCCATCCACGCTGTTTTGACCTCCATAGAAGACACACAA
GTTTGTACAAAAAAGCTGAACGAGAAACGTAAAATGATATAAATATCAATATATTAAATTAGATTTTGCA
TAAAAAACAGACTACATAATACTGTAAAACACAACATATCCAGTCACTATGGCGACAGAAGAAGTATAGG
GATAACAGGGTAATTGTTGTAAGCGCGCTATGATGGAGGCTATGCCACTAGAATCTGCGTTCGCTACCTT
AGGACCGTTATAGTTAGAAGGAAAGCTCCATCATAGTGACTGGATATGTTGTGTTTTACAGTATTATGTA
GTCTGTTTTTTATGCAAAATCTAATTTAATATATTGATATTTATATCATTTTACGTTTCTCGTTCAGCTT
TCTTGTACAAAGTGGTAGGAGTGCAGGTGGAAACCATCTCCCCAGGAGATGGGCGCACCTTCCCCAAGCG
CGGCCAGACCTGCGTGGTGCACTACACCGGGATGCTTGGAGATGGAAAGAAAGTTGACTCCTCCCGGGAC
AGAAACAAGCCCTTTAAGTTTATGCTAGGCAAGCAGGAGGTGATCCGAGGCTGGGAAGAAGGGGTTGCCC
AGATGAGTGTGGGTCAGGGAGCCAAACTGACTATATCTCCAGATTATGCCTATGGTGCCACTGGGCACCC
AGGCATCATCCCACCACATGCCACTCTCGTGTTCGATGTGGAGCTTCTAGAACTGGAATGAGAAATACTC
AGAAGATGTCACTCACCATAGAGAGACCATTAATGGGTCTCCTAGGCCACTGAGCAAGAACTATGAATGA
GATCTTTAGACATATTGCGGCCGCTTTCTCCGCGATCCAGACATGATAAGATACATTGATGAGTTTGGAC
AAACCAAAACTAGAATGCAGTGAAAAAAATGCCTTATTTGTGAAATTTGTGATGCTATTGCCTTATTTGT
AACCATTATAAGCTGCAATAAACAAGTTATCTATAACAAGAAAATATATATATAATAAGTTATCACGTAA
GTAGAACATGAAATAACAATATAATTATCGTATGAGTTAAATCTTAAAAGTCACGTAAAAGATAATCATG
CGTCATTTTGACTCACGCGGTCGTTATAGTTCAAAATCAGTGACACTTACCGCATTGACAAGCACGCCTC
ACGGGAGCTCCAAGCGGCGACTGAGATGTCCTAAATGCACAGCGACGGATTCGCGCTATTTAGAAAGAGA
GAGCAATATTTCAAGAATGCATGCGTCAATTTTACGCAGACTATCTTTCTAGGGTTAAAAAAAGCTTGGC
GTAATCATGGTCATAGCTGTTTCCTGTGTGAAATTGTTATCCGCTCACAATTCCACACAACATACGAGCC
GGAAGCATAAAGTGTAAAGCCTGGGGTGCCTAATGAGTGAGCTAACTCACATTAATTGCGTTGCGCTCAC
TGCCCGCTTTCCAGTCGGGAAACCTGTCGTGCCAGCTGCATTAATGAATCGGCCAACGCGCGGGGAGAGG
CGGTTTGCGTATTGGGCGCACTTCCGCTTCCTCGCTCACTGACTCGCTGCGCTCGGTCGTTCGGCTGCGG
CGAGCGGTATCAGCTCACTCAAAGGCGGTAATACGGTTATCCACAGAATCAGGGGATAACGCAGGAAAGA
ACATGTGAGCAAAAGGCCAGCAAAAGGCCAGGAACCGTAAAAAGGCCGCGTTGCTGGCGTTTTTCCATAG
GCTCCGCCCCCCTGACGAGCATCACAAAAATCGACGCTCAAGTCAGAGGTGGCGAAACCCGACAGGACTA
TAAAGATACCAGGCGTTTCCCCCTGGAAGCTCCCTCGTGCGCTCTCCTGTTCCGACCCTGCCGCTTACCG
GATACCTGTCCGCCTTTCTCCCTTCGGGAAGCGTGGCGCTTTCTCATAGCTCACGCTGTAGGTATCTCAG
TTCGGTGTAGGTCGTTCGCTCCAAGCTGGGCTGTGTGCACGAACCCCCCGTTCAGCCCGACCGCTGCGCC
TTATCCGGTAACTATCGTCTTGAGTCCAACCCGGTAAGACACGACTTATCGCCACTGGCAGCAGCCACTG
GTAACAGGATTAGCAGAGCGAGGTATGTAGGCGGTGCTACAGAGTTCTTGAAGTGGTGGCCTAACTACGG
CTACACTAGAAGAACAGTATTTGGTATCTGCGCTCTGCTGAAGCCAGTTACCTTCGGAAAAAGAGTTGGT
AGCTCTTGATCCGGCAAACAAACCACCGCTGGTAGCGGTGGTTTTTTTGTTTGCAAGCAGCAGATTACGC
GCAGAAAAAAAGGATCTCAAGAAGATCCTTTGATCTTTTCTACGGGGTCTGACGCTCAGTGGAACGAAAA
CTCACGTTAAGGGATTTTGGTCATGAGATTATCAAAAAGGATCTTCACCTAGATCCTTTTAAATTAAAAA
TGAAGTTTTAAATCAATCTAAAGTATATATGAGTAAACTTGGTCTGACAGTTACCAATGCTTAATCAGTG
AGGCACCTATCTCAGCGATCTGTCTATTTCGTTCATCCATAGTTGCCTGACTCCCCGTCGTGTAGATAAC
TACGATACGGGAGGGCTTACCATCTGGCCCCAGTGCTGCAATGATACCGCGTGACCCACGCTCACCGGCT
CCAGATTTATCAGCAATAAACCAGCCAGCCGGAAGGGCCGAGCGCAGAAGTGGTCCTGCAACTTTATCCG
CCTCCATCCAGTCTATTAATTGTTGCCGGGAAGCTAGAGTAAGTAGTTCGCCAGTTAATAGTTTGCGCAA
CGTTGTTGCCATTGCTACAGGCATCGTGGTGTCACGCTCGTCGTTTGGTATGGCTTCATTCAGCTCCGGT
TCCCAACGATCAAGGCGAGTTACATGATCCCCCATGTTGTGCAAAAAAGCGGTTAGCTCCTTCGGTCCTC
CGATCGTTGTCAGAAGTAAGTTGGCCGCAGTGTTATCACTCATGGTTATGGCAGCACTGCATAATTCTCT
TACTGTCATGCCATCCGTAAGATGCTTTTCTGTGACTGGTGAGTACTCAACCAAGTCATTCTGAGAATAG
TGTATGCGGCGACCGAGTTGCTCTTGCCCGGCGTCAATACGGGATAATACCGCGCCACATAGCAGAACTT
TAAAAGTGCTCATCATTGGAAAACGTTCTTCGGGGCGAAAACTCTCAAGGATCTTACCGCTGTTGAGATC
CAGTTCGATGTAACCCACTCGTGCACCCAACTGATCTTCAGCATCTTTTACTTTCACCAGCGTTTCTGGG
TGAGCAAAAACAGGAAGGCAAAATGCCGCAAAAAAGGGAATAAGGGCGACACGGAAATGTTGAATACTCA
TACTCTTCCTTTTTCAATATTATTGAAGCATTTATCAGGGTTATTGTCTCATGAGCGGATACATATTTGA
ATGTATTTAGAAAAATAAACAAATAGGGGTTCCGCGCACATTTCCCCGAAAAGTGCCACCTGACGTCTAA
GAAACCATTATTATCATGACATTAACCTATAAAAATAGGCGTATCACGAGGCCCTTTCGTC
