Features (pLannotate 1.2.2; 24 found; start..end, strand, type, name):
    137..236     +  misc_feature   bom (fragment): basis of mobility region from pBR322
    242..399     -  CDS            lacZα (fragment): LacZα fragment of β-galactosidase; lacZ fragment
    806..827     -  promoter       SV40 promoter (fragment): SV40 enhancer and early promoter
    831..1055    -  polyA_signal   bGH poly(A) signal: bovine growth hormone polyadenylation signal
   1083..1481    -  CDS            BSD: blasticidin S deaminase; Aspergillus terreus BSD; confers resistance to blasticidin
   1501..2000    -  promoter       PGK promoter: mouse phosphoglycerate kinase 1 promoter
   2026..2043    -  protein_bind   FRT (minimal) (fragment): supports FLP-mediated excision but not integration (Turan and Bode, 2011) FLP recombinase from the Saccharomyces cerevisiae 2μ plasmid
   2082..2103    -  CDS            mNeonGreen (fragment): bright monomeric yellow-green fluorescent protein derived from LanYFP (Shaner et al., 2013)
   2122..2333    +  promoter       EF-1α core promoter: core promoter for human elongation factor EF-1α
   2334..2447    +  intron         EF-1α intron A (fragment): intron upstream of the start codon of human EF-1α
   3073..3276    +  intron         EF-1α intron A: truncated intron upstream of the start codon of human EF-1α
   3285..3319    +  promoter       TRE3GV promoter (fragment): 3rd-generation Tet-responsive promoter that can be activated by binding of Tet-On® 3G, optimized for retroviral and lentiviral vectors
   3357..3481    +  protein_bind   attR1: mutant version of attR; recombination site for the Gateway® LR reaction LR Clonase™
   3602..3726    -  protein_bind   attR2: mutant version of attR; recombination site for the Gateway® LR reaction LR Clonase™
   3728..4049    +  CDS            DD-C (fragment): destabilization domain that can be stabilized by Shield1 in the ProteoTuner™ system FKBP12 mutant optimized for use as a C-terminal tag
   4164..4298    -  polyA_signal   SV40 poly(A) signal: SV40 polyadenylation signal
   4654..4670    -  protein_bind   lac operator: The lac repressor binds to the lac operator to inhibit transcription in E. coli. This inhibition can be relieved by adding lactose or isopropyl-β-D-thiogalactopyranoside (IPTG). lac repressor encoded by lacI
   4678..4708    -  promoter       lac promoter: promoter for the E. coli lac operon
   4723..4744    -  protein_bind   CAP binding site: CAP binding activates transcription in the presence of cAMP. E. coli catabolite activator protein
   4757..4849    -  CDS            lacI (fragment): lac repressor; lacI; The lac repressor binds to the lac operator to inhibit transcription in E. coli. This inhibition can be relieved by adding lactose or isopropyl-β-D-thiogalactopyranoside (IPTG).
   5032..5620    -  rep_origin     ori: high-copy-number ColE1/pMB1/pBR322/pUC origin of replication
   5791..6651    -  CDS            AmpR: β-lactamase; bla; confers resistance to ampicillin, carbenicillin, and related antibiotics
   6652..6756    -  promoter       AmpR promoter: bla
   6851..35      +  CDS            rop (fragment) (across the origin): Rop protein, which maintains plasmids at low copy number; rop
>Addgene plasmid #175271 | pPB-EF1a-MegaGate-DD-Blast | addgene full sequence | sequence record 343095 | Addgene NGS Result
TCGCGCGTTTCGGTGATGACGGTGAAAACCTCTGACACATGCAGCTCCCGGAGACGGTCACAGCTTGTCT
GTAAGCGGATGCCGGGAGCAGACAAGCCCGTCAGGGCGCGTCAGCGGGTGTTGGCGGGTGTCGGGGCTGG
CTTAACTATGCGGCATCAGAGCAGATTGTACTGAGAGTGCACCATATGCGGTGTGAAATACCGCACAGAT
GCGTAAGGAGAAAATACCGCATCAGGCGCCATTCGCCATTCAGGCTGCGCAACTGTTGGGAAGGGCGATC
GGTGCGGGCCTCTTCGCTATTACGCCAGCTGGCGAAAGGGGGATGTGCTGCAAGGCGATTAAGTTGGGTA
ACGCCAGGGTTTTCCCAGTCACGACGTTGTAAAACGACGGCCAGTGAATTCAAGCTTTATTATTTAACCC
TAGAAAGATAATCATATTGTGACGTACGTTAAAGATAATCATGCGTAAAATTGACGCATGTGTTTTATCG
GTCTGTATATCGAGGTTTATTTATTAATTTGAATAGATATTAAGTTTTATTATATTTACACTTACATACT
AATAATAAATTCAACAAACAATTTATTTATGTTTATTTATTTATTAAAAAAAAACAAAAACTCAAAATTT
CTTCTATAAAGTAACAAAACTTTTAAACATTCTCTCTTTTACAAAAATAAACTTATTTTGTACTTTAAAA
ACAGTCATGTTGTAATCGATAATAAGTAATTAGCCTAGATATCGGCGCGCCTAACTTTAAATAATTGGCA
TTATTTAAAGTTAAGTACTCTAGTATGTCGAGCCCCAGCTGGTTCTTTCCGCCTCAGAAGCCATAGAGCC
CACCGCATCCCCAGCATGCCTGCTATTGTCTTCCCAATCCTCCCCCTTGCTGTCCTGCCCCACCCCACCC
CCCAGAATAGAATGACACCTACTCAGACAATGCGATGCAATTTCCTCATTTTATTAGGAAAGGACAGTGG
GAGTGGCACCTTCCAGGGTCAAGGAAGGCACGGGGGAGGGGCAAACAACAGATGGCTGGCAACTAGAAGG
CACAGTCGAGGCTGATCAGCGAGCTCTAGAGCTTAGCCCTCCCACACATAACCAGAGGGCAGCAATTCAC
GAATCCCAACTGCCGTCGGCTGTCCATCACTGTCCTTCACTATGGCTTTGATCCCAGGATGCAGATCGAG
AAGCACCTGTCGGCACCGTCCGCAGGGGCTCAAGATGCCCCTGTTCTCATTTCCGATCGCGACGATACAA
GTCAGGTTGCCAGCTGCCGCAGCAGCAGCAGTGCCCAGCACCACGAGTTCTGCACAAGGTCCCCCAGTAA
AATGATATACATTGACACCAGTGAAGATGCGGCCGTCGCTAGAGAGAGCTGCGCTGGCGACGCTGTAATC
TTCAGAGATGGGGATGCTGTTGATTGTAGCCGTTGCTCTTTCAATGAGGGTGGATTCTTCTTGAGACAAA
GGCTTGGCCATGGTGGCGTTGGCTGCAGGTCGAAAGGCCCGGAGATGAGGAAGAGGAGAACAGCGCGGCA
GACGTGCGCTTTTGAAGCGTGCAGAATGCCGGGCCTCCGGAGGACCTTCGGGCGCCCGCCCCGCCCCTGA
GCCCGCCCCTGAGCCCGCCCCCGGACCCACCCCTTCCCAGCCTCTGAGCCCAGAAAGCGAAGGAGCAAAG
CTGCTATTGGCCGCTGCCCCAAAGGCCTACCCGCTTCCATTGCTCAGCGGTGCTGTCCATCTGCACGAGA
CTAGTGAGACGTGCTACTTCCATTTGTCACGTCCTGCACGACGCGAGCTGCGGGGCGGGGGGGAACTTCC
TGACTAGGGGAGGAGTAGAAGGTGGCGCGAAGGGGCCACCAAAGAACGGAGCCGGTTGGCGCCTACCGGT
GGATGTGGAATGTGTGCGAGGCCAGAGGCCACTTGTGTAGCGCCAAGTGCCCAGCGGGGCTGCTAAAGCG
CATGCTCCAGACTGCCTTGGGAAAAGCGCCTCCCCTACCCGGTAGAATTAATTCGATATCAAGCTGAAGT
TCCTATACTTTCTCATATGTAACTTTAAATAATTGGCATTATTTAAAGTTATTACTTGTACAGCTCGTCC
ATGGCTCCGGTGCCCGTCAGTGGGCAGAGCGCACATCGCCCACAGTCCCCGAGAAGTTGGGGGGAGGGGT
CGGCAATTGAACCGGTGCCTAGAGAAGGTGGCGCGGGGTAAACTGGGAAAGTGATGTCGTGTACTGGCTC
CGCCTTTTTCCCGAGGGTGGGGGAGAACCGTATATAAGTGCAGTAGTCGCCGTGAACGTTCTTTTTCGCA
ACGGGTTTGCCGCCAGAACACAGGTAAGTGCCGTGTGTGGTTCCCGCGGGCCTGGCCTCTTTACGGGTTA
TGGCCCTTGCGTGCCTTGAATTACTTCCACGCCCCTGGCTGCAGTACGTGATTCTTGATCCCGAGCTTCG
GGTTGGAAGTGGGTGGGAGAGTTCGAGGCCTTGCGCTTAAGGAGCCCCTTCGCCTCGTGCTTGAGTTGAG
GCCTGGCTTGGGCGCTGGGGCCGCCGCGTGCGAATCTGGTGGCACCTTCGCGCCTGTCTCGCTGCTTTCG
ATAAGTCTCTAGCCATTTAAAATTTTTGATGACCTGCTGCGACGCTTTTTTTCTGGCAAGATAGTCTTGT
AAATGCGGGCCAAGATCTGCACACTGGTATTTCGGTTTTTGGGGCCGCGGGCGGCGACGGGGCCCGTGCG
TCCCAGCGCACATGTTCGGCGAGGCGGGGCCTGCGAGCGCGGCCACCGAGAATCGGACGGGGGTAGTCTC
AAGCTGGCCGGCCTGCTCTGGTGCCTGGCCTCGCGCCGCCGTGTATCGCCCCGCCCTGGGCGGCAAGGCT
GGCCCGGTCGGCACCAGTTGCGTGAGCGGAAAGATGGCCGCTTCCCGGCCCTGCTGCAGGGAGCTCAAAA
TGGAGGACGCGGCGCTCGGGAGAGCGGGCGGGTGAGTCACCCACACAAAGGAAAAGGGCCTTTCCGTCCT
CAGCCGTCGCTTCATGTGACTCCACGGAGTACCGGGCGCCGTCCAGGCACCTCGATTAGTTCTCGAGCTT
TTGGAGTACGTCGTCTTTAGGTTGGGGGGAGGGGTTTTATGCGATGGAGTTTCCCCACACTGAGTGGGTG
GAGACTGAAGTTAGGCCAGCTTGGCACTTGATGTAATTCTCCTTGGAATTTGCCCTTTTTGAGTTTGGAT
CTTGGTTCATTCTCAAGCCTCAGACAGTGGTTCAAAGTTTTTTTCTTCCATTTCAGGTGTCGTGAGAGCT
CGTTTAGTGAACCGTCAGATCGCCTGGAGACGCCATCCACGCTGTTTTGACCTCCATAGAAGACACACAA
GTTTGTACAAAAAAGCTGAACGAGAAACGTAAAATGATATAAATATCAATATATTAAATTAGATTTTGCA
TAAAAAACAGACTACATAATACTGTAAAACACAACATATCCAGTCACTATGGCGACAGAAGAAGTATAGG
GATAACAGGGTAATTGTTGTAAGCGCGCTATGATGGAGGCTATGCCACTAGAATCTGCGTTCGCTACCTT
AGGACCGTTATAGTTAGAAGGAAAGCTCCATCATAGTGACTGGATATGTTGTGTTTTACAGTATTATGTA
GTCTGTTTTTTATGCAAAATCTAATTTAATATATTGATATTTATATCATTTTACGTTTCTCGTTCAGCTT
TCTTGTACAAAGTGGTAGGAGTGCAGGTGGAAACCATCTCCCCAGGAGATGGGCGCACCTTCCCCAAGCG
CGGCCAGACCTGCGTGGTGCACTACACCGGGATGCTTGGAGATGGAAAGAAAGTTGACTCCTCCCGGGAC
AGAAACAAGCCCTTTAAGTTTATGCTAGGCAAGCAGGAGGTGATCCGAGGCTGGGAAGAAGGGGTTGCCC
AGATGAGTGTGGGTCAGGGAGCCAAACTGACTATATCTCCAGATTATGCCTATGGTGCCACTGGGCACCC
AGGCATCATCCCACCACATGCCACTCTCGTGTTCGATGTGGAGCTTCTAGAACTGGAATGAGAAATACTC
AGAAGATGTCACTCACCATAGAGAGACCATTAATGGGTCTCCTAGGCCACTGAGCAAGAACTATGAATGA
GATCTTTAGACATATTGCGGCCGCTTTCTCCGCGATCCAGACATGATAAGATACATTGATGAGTTTGGAC
AAACCAAAACTAGAATGCAGTGAAAAAAATGCCTTATTTGTGAAATTTGTGATGCTATTGCCTTATTTGT
AACCATTATAAGCTGCAATAAACAAGTTATCTATAACAAGAAAATATATATATAATAAGTTATCACGTAA
GTAGAACATGAAATAACAATATAATTATCGTATGAGTTAAATCTTAAAAGTCACGTAAAAGATAATCATG
CGTCATTTTGACTCACGCGGTCGTTATAGTTCAAAATCAGTGACACTTACCGCATTGACAAGCACGCCTC
ACGGGAGCTCCAAGCGGCGACTGAGATGTCCTAAATGCACAGCGACGGATTCGCGCTATTTAGAAAGAGA
GAGCAATATTTCAAGAATGCATGCGTCAATTTTACGCAGACTATCTTTCTAGGGTTAAAAAAAGCTTGGC
GTAATCATGGTCATAGCTGTTTCCTGTGTGAAATTGTTATCCGCTCACAATTCCACACAACATACGAGCC
GGAAGCATAAAGTGTAAAGCCTGGGGTGCCTAATGAGTGAGCTAACTCACATTAATTGCGTTGCGCTCAC
TGCCCGCTTTCCAGTCGGGAAACCTGTCGTGCCAGCTGCATTAATGAATCGGCCAACGCGCGGGGAGAGG
CGGTTTGCGTATTGGGCGCACTTCCGCTTCCTCGCTCACTGACTCGCTGCGCTCGGTCGTTCGGCTGCGG
CGAGCGGTATCAGCTCACTCAAAGGCGGTAATACGGTTATCCACAGAATCAGGGGATAACGCAGGAAAGA
ACATGTGAGCAAAAGGCCAGCAAAAGGCCAGGAACCGTAAAAAGGCCGCGTTGCTGGCGTTTTTCCATAG
GCTCCGCCCCCCTGACGAGCATCACAAAAATCGACGCTCAAGTCAGAGGTGGCGAAACCCGACAGGACTA
TAAAGATACCAGGCGTTTCCCCCTGGAAGCTCCCTCGTGCGCTCTCCTGTTCCGACCCTGCCGCTTACCG
GATACCTGTCCGCCTTTCTCCCTTCGGGAAGCGTGGCGCTTTCTCATAGCTCACGCTGTAGGTATCTCAG
TTCGGTGTAGGTCGTTCGCTCCAAGCTGGGCTGTGTGCACGAACCCCCCGTTCAGCCCGACCGCTGCGCC
TTATCCGGTAACTATCGTCTTGAGTCCAACCCGGTAAGACACGACTTATCGCCACTGGCAGCAGCCACTG
GTAACAGGATTAGCAGAGCGAGGTATGTAGGCGGTGCTACAGAGTTCTTGAAGTGGTGGCCTAACTACGG
CTACACTAGAAGAACAGTATTTGGTATCTGCGCTCTGCTGAAGCCAGTTACCTTCGGAAAAAGAGTTGGT
AGCTCTTGATCCGGCAAACAAACCACCGCTGGTAGCGGTGGTTTTTTTGTTTGCAAGCAGCAGATTACGC
GCAGAAAAAAAGGATCTCAAGAAGATCCTTTGATCTTTTCTACGGGGTCTGACGCTCAGTGGAACGAAAA
CTCACGTTAAGGGATTTTGGTCATGAGATTATCAAAAAGGATCTTCACCTAGATCCTTTTAAATTAAAAA
TGAAGTTTTAAATCAATCTAAAGTATATATGAGTAAACTTGGTCTGACAGTTACCAATGCTTAATCAGTG
AGGCACCTATCTCAGCGATCTGTCTATTTCGTTCATCCATAGTTGCCTGACTCCCCGTCGTGTAGATAAC
TACGATACGGGAGGGCTTACCATCTGGCCCCAGTGCTGCAATGATACCGCGTGACCCACGCTCACCGGCT
CCAGATTTATCAGCAATAAACCAGCCAGCCGGAAGGGCCGAGCGCAGAAGTGGTCCTGCAACTTTATCCG
CCTCCATCCAGTCTATTAATTGTTGCCGGGAAGCTAGAGTAAGTAGTTCGCCAGTTAATAGTTTGCGCAA
CGTTGTTGCCATTGCTACAGGCATCGTGGTGTCACGCTCGTCGTTTGGTATGGCTTCATTCAGCTCCGGT
TCCCAACGATCAAGGCGAGTTACATGATCCCCCATGTTGTGCAAAAAAGCGGTTAGCTCCTTCGGTCCTC
CGATCGTTGTCAGAAGTAAGTTGGCCGCAGTGTTATCACTCATGGTTATGGCAGCACTGCATAATTCTCT
TACTGTCATGCCATCCGTAAGATGCTTTTCTGTGACTGGTGAGTACTCAACCAAGTCATTCTGAGAATAG
TGTATGCGGCGACCGAGTTGCTCTTGCCCGGCGTCAATACGGGATAATACCGCGCCACATAGCAGAACTT
TAAAAGTGCTCATCATTGGAAAACGTTCTTCGGGGCGAAAACTCTCAAGGATCTTACCGCTGTTGAGATC
CAGTTCGATGTAACCCACTCGTGCACCCAACTGATCTTCAGCATCTTTTACTTTCACCAGCGTTTCTGGG
TGAGCAAAAACAGGAAGGCAAAATGCCGCAAAAAAGGGAATAAGGGCGACACGGAAATGTTGAATACTCA
TACTCTTCCTTTTTCAATATTATTGAAGCATTTATCAGGGTTATTGTCTCATGAGCGGATACATATTTGA
ATGTATTTAGAAAAATAAACAAATAGGGGTTCCGCGCACATTTCCCCGAAAAGTGCCACCTGACGTCTAA
GAAACCATTATTATCATGACATTAACCTATAAAAATAGGCGTATCACGAGGCCCTTTCGTC
